>Addgene plasmid #163597 | pCAG-Gdf7 | addgene full sequence | sequence record 340923 | Addgene NGS Result
GGTCGACATTGATTATTGACTAGTTATTAATAGTAATCAATTACGGGGTCATTAGTTCATAGCCCATATA
TGGAGTTCCGCGTTACATAACTTACGGTAAATGGCCCGCCTGGCTGACCGCCCAACGACCCCCGCCCATT
GACGTCAATAATGACGTATGTTCCCATAGTAACGCCAATAGGGACTTTCCATTGACGTCAATGGGTGGAG
TATTTACGGTAAACTGCCCACTTGGCAGTACATCAAGTGTATCATATGCCAAGTACGCCCCCTATTGACG
TCAATGACGGTAAATGGCCCGCCTGGCATTATGCCCAGTACATGACCTTATGGGACTTTCCTACTTGGCA
GTACATCTACGTATTAGTCATCGCTATTACCATGGTCGAGGTGAGCCCCACGTTCTGCTTCACTCTCCCC
ATCTCCCCCCCCTCCCCACCCCCAATTTTGTATTTATTTATTTTTTAATTATTTTGTGCAGCGATGGGGG
CGGGGGGGGGGGGGGNSGCGCGCCRGGSGGGGSGGGGSGGGGSGRGGGGSGGGGSGGGGSGAGGCGGAGA
GGTGCGGCGGCAGCCAATCAGAGCGGCGCGCTCCGAAAGTTTCCTTTTATGGCGAGGCGGCGGCGGCGGC
GGCCCTATAAAAAGCGAAGCGCGCGGCGGGCGGGAGTCGCTGCGCGCTGCCTTCGCCCCGTGCCCCGCTC
CGCCGCCGCCTCGCGCCGCCCGCCCCGGCTCTGACTGACCGCGTTACTCCCACAGGTGAGCGGGCGGGAC
GGCCCTTCTCCTCCGGGCTGTAATTAGCGCTTGGTTTAATGACGGCTTGTTTCTTTTCTGTGGCTGCGTG
AAAGCCTTGAGGGGCTCCGGGAGGGCCCTTTGTGCGGGGGGAGCGGCTCGGGGGGTGCGTGCGTGTGTGT
GTGCGTGGGGAGCGCCGCGTGCGGCTCCGCGCTGCCCGGCGGCTGTGAGCGCTGCGGGCGCGGCGCGGGG
CTTTGTGCGCTCCGCAGTGTGCGCGAGGGGAGCGCGGCCGGGGGCGGTGCCCCGCGGTGCGGGGGGGGCT
GCGAGGGGAACAAAGGCTGCGTGCGGGGTGTGTGCGTGGGGGGGTGAGCAGGGGGTGTGGGCGCGTCGGT
CGGGCTGCAACCCCCCCTGCACCCCCCTCCCCGAGTTGCTGAGCACGGCCCGGCTTCGGGTGCGGGGCTC
CGTACGGGGCGTGGCGCGGGGCTCGCCGTGCCGGGCGGGGGGTGGCGGCAGGTGGGGGTGCCGGGCGGGG
CGGGGCCGCCTCGGGCCGGGGAGGGCTCGGGGGAGGGGCGCGGCGGCCCCCGGAGCGCCGGCGGCTGTCG
AGGCGCGGCGAGCCGCAGCCATTGCCTTTTATGGTAATCGTGCGAGAGGGCGCAGGGACTTCCTTTGTCC
CAAATCTGTGCGGAGCCGAAATCTGGGAGGCGCCGCCGCACCCCCTCTAGCGGGCGCGGGGCGAAGCGGT
GCGGCGCCGGCAGGAAGGAAATGGGCGGGGAGGGCCTTCGTGCGTCGCCGCGCCGCCGTCCCCTTCTCCC
TCTCCAGCCTCGGGGCTGTCCGCGGGGGGACGGCTGCCTTCGGGGGGGACGGGGCAGGGCGGGGTTCGGC
TTCTGGCGTGTGACCGGCGGCTCTAGAGCCTCTGCTAACCATGTTCATGCCTTCTTCTTTTTCCTACAGC
TCCTGGGCAACGTGCTGGTTATTGTGCTGTCTCATCATTTTGGCAAAGAATTCGCCACCATGGACCTGAG
CGCTGCCGCCGCGCTGTGTCTCTGGCTGCTGAGCGCTTGCCGTCCCCGCGACGGGCTAGAAGCTGCCGCG
GTGCTCCGAGCGGCGGGGGCTGGACCAGCCTGGAGCCCCGGGGGCGGCGGCGGCGGGCGGACCCTCGCCC
GGGCTCCAGGCCCTTCAGCTCTCCAGGCCGCTGCGGTTCCGGGTCCCCGAGCTGTGCGCCGCGCTGCGGG
TTCTGGCTTCAGGAACGGCTCGGTGGTGCCACACCACTTCATGATGTCGCTTTACAGGAGCCTGGCGGGG
AGGGCTCCGGTCGCGGCAGCTTCAGGGCACGGGCGTGTGGACACAATCACCGGCTTCACAGACCAAGCAA
CTCAAGACGAAACGGCGGCGGCCGAGCCAGGCCAGAGCTTCCTGTTCGACGTATCCAGCCTCTCCGAAGC
CGATGAGGTGGTGAATGCGGAGCTGCGCGTGCTGCGCCGGAGGTCTCCGGAACCAGACAGGGACAGTGCG
ACCCTCCTTCCGCGGCTGCTGCTGTCCACGTGCCCGGACGAGGCTGGCACAGCTCACCTGCTGCACTCAA
GAGCTGCTGAACCTCTCGGCGGAGCTAGATGGGAAGCCTTCGATGTGACAGACGCCGTGCAGAGCCACAG
AAGATGGCCTAGAGCCAGCAGAAAGTTCTGCCTGGTGCTGAGAGCCGTGACAGCCTCTGAATCTAGCCCT
CTGGCTCTGAGAAGGCTCGGCTTTGGATGGCCTGGCGGCGGAGATGGCGGAGGAACTGCTGCTGAAGAAA
GAGCCCTGCTGGTCATCTCCAGCAGAACCCAGAGAAAAGAGAGCCTGTTCAGAGAGATCAGAGCCCAGGC
TAGAGCCCTGAGAGCAGCTGCAGAACCACCTCCTGATCCTGGACCTGGCGCCGGATCTAGAAAGGCTAAT
CTCGGCGGCAGAAGAAGAAGGCGGACAGCTCTGGCTGGAACCAGAGGCGCTCAAGGATCTGGTGGTGGTG
GCGGCGGTGGCGGTGGTGGCGGAGGCGGAGGTGGTGGTGGCGGTGGTGGAGCAGGCAGGGGCCACGGGCG
CAGAGGCCGGAGCCGCTGCAGTCGCAAGTCACTGCACGTGGACTTTAAGGAGCTGGGCTGGGACGACTGG
ATCATCGCGCCATTAGACTACGAGGCATACCACTGCGAGGGCGTTTGCGACTTTCCTCTGCGCTCGCACC
TGGAGCCTACCAACCACGCCATCATTCAGACGCTGCTCAACTCCATGGCGCCCGACGCTGCGCCAGCCTC
CTGCTGCGTGCCCGCAAGGCTCAGTCCCATCAGCATTCTCTACATCGATGCCGCCAACAACGTGGTCTAC
AAGCAGTACGAAGACATGGTGGTGGAGGCCTGCGGCTGCAGGTAGGCGGCCGCACTCCTCAGGTGCAGGC
TGCCTATCAGAAGGTGGTGGCTGGTGTGGCCAATGCCCTGGCTCACAAATACCACTGAGATCTTTTTCCC
TCTGCCAAAAATTATGGGGACATCATGAAGCCCCTTGAGCATCTGACTTCTGGCTAATAAAGGAAATTTA
TTTTCATTGCAATAGTGTGTTGGAATTTTTTGTGTCTCTCACTCGGAAGGACATATGGGAGGGCAAATCA
TTTAAAACATCAGAATGAGTATTTGGTTTAGAGTTTGGCAACATATGCCCATATGCTGGCTGCCATGAAC
AAAGGTTGGCTATAAAGAGGTCATCAGTATATGAAACAGCCCCCTGCTGTCCATTCCTTATTCCATAGAA
AAGCCTTGACTTGAGGTTAGATTTTTTTTATATTTTGTTTTGTGTTATTTTTTTCTTTAACATCCCTAAA
ATTTTCCTTACATGTTTTACTAGCCAGATTTTTCCTCCTCTCCTGACTACTCCCAGTCATAGCTGTCCCT
CTTCTCTTATGGAGATCCCTCGACCTGCAGCCCAAGCTTGGCGTAATCATGGTCATAGCTGTTTCCTGTG
TGAAATTGTTATCCGCTCACAATTCCACACAACATACGAGCCGGAAGCATAAAGTGTAAAGCCTGGGGTG
CCTAATGAGTGAGCTAACTCACATTAATTGCGTTGCGCTCACTGCCCGCTTTCCAGTCGGGAAACCTGTC
GTGCCAGCGGATCCGCATCTCAATTAGTCAGCAACCATAGTCCCGCCCCTAACTCCGCCCATCCCGCCCC
TAACTCCGCCCAGTTCCGCCCATTCTCCGCCCCATGGCTGACTAATTTTTTTTATTTATGCAGAGGCCGA
GGCCGCCTCGGCCTCTGAGCTATTCCAGAAGTAGTGAGGAGGCTTTTTTGGAGGCCTAGGCTTTTGCAAA
AAGCTAACTTGTTTATTGCAGCTTATAATGGTTACAAATAAAGCAATAGCATCACAAATTTCACAAATAA
AGCATTTTTTTCACTGCATTCTAGTTGTGGTTTGTCCAAACTCATCAATGTATCTTATCATGTCTGGATC
CGCTGCATTAATGAATCGGCCAACGCGCGGGGAGAGGCGGTTTGCGTATTGGGCGCTCTTCCGCTTCCTC
GCTCACTGACTCGCTGCGCTCGGTCGTTCGGCTGCGGCGAGCGGTATCAGCTCACTCAAAGGCGGTAATA
CGGTTATCCACAGAATCAGGGGATAACGCAGGAAAGAACATGTGAGCAAAAGGCCAGCAAAAGGCCAGGA
ACCGTAAAAAGGCCGCGTTGCTGGCGTTTTTCCATAGGCTCCGCCCCCCTGACGAGCATCACAAAAATCG
ACGCTCAAGTCAGAGGTGGCGAAACCCGACAGGACTATAAAGATACCAGGCGTTTCCCCCTGGAAGCTCC
CTCGTGCGCTCTCCTGTTCCGACCCTGCCGCTTACCGGATACCTGTCCGCCTTTCTCCCTTCGGGAAGCG
TGGCGCTTTCTCATAGCTCACGCTGTAGGTATCTCAGTTCGGTGTAGGTCGTTCGCTCCAAGCTGGGCTG
TGTGCACGAACCCCCCGTTCAGCCCGACCGCTGCGCCTTATCCGGTAACTATCGTCTTGAGTCCAACCCG
GTAAGACACGACTTATCGCCACTGGCAGCAGCCACTGGTAACAGGATTAGCAGAGCGAGGTATGTAGGCG
GTGCTACAGAGTTCTTGAAGTGGTGGCCTAACTACGGCTACACTAGAAGAACAGTATTTGGTATCTGCGC
TCTGCTGAAGCCAGTTACCTTCGGAAAAAGAGTTGGTAGCTCTTGATCCGGCAAACAAACCACCGCTGGT
AGCGGTGGTTTTTTTGTTTGCAAGCAGCAGATTACGCGCAGAAAAAAAGGATCTCAAGAAGATCCTTTGA
TCTTTTCTACGGGGTCTGACGCTCAGTGGAACGAAAACTCACGTTAAGGGATTTTGGTCATGAGATTATC
AAAAAGGATCTTCACCTAGATCCTTTTAAATTAAAAATGAAGTTTTAAATCAATCTAAAGTATATATGAG
TAAACTTGGTCTGACAGTTACCAATGCTTAATCAGTGAGGCACCTATCTCAGCGATCTGTCTATTTCGTT
CATCCATAGTTGCCTGACTCCCCGTCGTGTAGATAACTACGATACGGGAGGGCTTACCATCTGGCCCCAG
TGCTGCAATGATACCGCGAGACCCACGCTCACCGGCTCCAGATTTATCAGCAATAAACCAGCCAGCCGGA
AGGGCCGAGCGCAGAAGTGGTCCTGCAACTTTATCCGCCTCCATCCAGTCTATTAATTGTTGCCGGGAAG
CTAGAGTAAGTAGTTCGCCAGTTAATAGTTTGCGCAACGTTGTTGCCATTGCTACAGGCATCGTGGTGTC
ACGCTCGTCGTTTGGTATGGCTTCATTCAGCTCCGGTTCCCAACGATCAAGGCGAGTTACATGATCCCCC
ATGTTGTGCAAAAAAGCGGTTAGCTCCTTCGGTCCTCCGATCGTTGTCAGAAGTAAGTTGGCCGCAGTGT
TATCACTCATGGTTATGGCAGCACTGCATAATTCTCTTACTGTCATGCCATCCGTAAGATGCTTTTCTGT
GACTGGTGAGTACTCAACCAAGTCATTCTGAGAATAGTGTATGCGGCGACCGAGTTGCTCTTGCCCGGCG
TCAATACGGGATAATACCGCGCCACATAGCAGAACTTTAAAAGTGCTCATCATTGGAAAACGTTCTTCGG
GGCGAAAACTCTCAAGGATCTTACCGCTGTTGAGATCCAGTTCGATGTAACCCACTCGTGCACCCAACTG
ATCTTCAGCATCTTTTACTTTCACCAGCGTTTCTGGGTGAGCAAAAACAGGAAGGCAAAATGCCGCAAAA
AAGGGAATAAGGGCGACACGGAAATGTTGAATACTCATACTCTTCCTTTTTCAATATTATTGAAGCATTT
ATCAGGGTTATTGTCTCATGAGCGGATACATATTTGAATGTATTTAGAAAAATAAACAAATAGGGGTTCC
GCGCACATTTCCCCGAAAAGTGCCACCTG
Features (pLannotate 1.2.2; 18 found; start..end, strand, type, name):
      5..384     +  enhancer       CMV enhancer: human cytomegalovirus immediate early enhancer
    386..662     +  promoter       chicken β-actin promoter: No description available
    663..1679    +  intron         chimeric intron: chimera between introns from chicken β-actin and rabbit β-globin
   1677..1733    +  CDS            HBB (fragment): HBB_LEPEU - Experimental evidence at protein level: Swiss-Prot protein existence level 1. Involved in oxygen transport from the lung to the various peripheral tissues. From Lepus europaeus (European hare).
   1740..3122    +  CDS            Gdf7: GDF7_MOUSE - Also known as Gdf-7. Experimental evidence at transcript level: Swiss-Prot protein existence level 2. From Mus musculus (Mouse).
   3134..3205    +  CDS            HBB (fragment): HBB_PONPY - Experimental evidence at transcript level: Swiss-Prot protein existence level 2. Involved in oxygen transport from the lung to the various peripheral tissues. From Pongo pygmaeus (Bornean orangutan).
   3276..3331    +  polyA_signal   β-globin poly(A) signal: rabbit β-globin polyadenylation signal (Gil and Proudfoot, 1987)
   3716..3732    -  protein_bind   lac operator: The lac repressor binds to the lac operator to inhibit transcription in E. coli. This inhibition can be relieved by adding lactose or isopropyl-β-D-thiogalactopyranoside (IPTG). lac repressor encoded by lacI
   3740..3770    -  promoter       lac promoter: promoter for the E. coli lac operon
   3785..3806    -  protein_bind   CAP binding site: CAP binding activates transcription in the presence of cAMP. E. coli catabolite activator protein
   3819..3858    -  CDS            lacI (fragment): lac repressor; lacI; The lac repressor binds to the lac operator to inhibit transcription in E. coli. This inhibition can be relieved by adding lactose or isopropyl-β-D-thiogalactopyranoside (IPTG).
   3865..3887    +  promoter       SV40 promoter (fragment): SV40 enhancer and early promoter
   3911..4046    +  rep_origin     SV40 ori: SV40 origin of replication
   4066..4200    +  polyA_signal   SV40 poly(A) signal: SV40 polyadenylation signal
   4202..4256    -  CDS            lacI (fragment): lac repressor; lacI; The lac repressor binds to the lac operator to inhibit transcription in E. coli. This inhibition can be relieved by adding lactose or isopropyl-β-D-thiogalactopyranoside (IPTG).
   4439..5027    -  rep_origin     ori: high-copy-number ColE1/pMB1/pBR322/pUC origin of replication
   5198..6058    -  CDS            AmpR: β-lactamase; bla; confers resistance to ampicillin, carbenicillin, and related antibiotics
   6059..6163    -  promoter       AmpR promoter: bla
