[The description below was written by a language model from this plasmid's Addgene catalogue record and pLannotate feature annotations shown in this document.]
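Description:
pCAG-Gdf7 is a mammalian expression plasmid of about 6.2 kb, built on the pCAG backbone, that drives constitutive expression of mouse growth differentiation factor 7 (GDF-7, also known as BMP12). It is propagated in E. coli as a high-copy plasmid through a ColE1/pUC-type origin of replication and is selected with ampicillin via the β-lactamase gene and its native promoter. No mammalian selection marker is annotated. The backbone also carries an SV40 origin of replication, which can support episomal amplification in cells expressing SV40 large T antigen. Next to it are a fragment of the SV40 promoter, an SV40 polyadenylation signal, and remnants of lac promoter/operator and lacI sequences, which play no role in the payload.

The expression cassette uses the composite CAG promoter: the human cytomegalovirus immediate-early enhancer, the chicken β-actin promoter, and a chimeric chicken β-actin/rabbit β-globin intron. Together these give strong, broadly active transcription in mammalian cells. The Gdf7 coding sequence lies immediately downstream and is followed by a rabbit β-globin polyadenylation signal. The short β-globin (HBB) "CDS" fragments annotated on either side of the insert most likely reflect globin exon sequence belonging to the intron and 3′ regions of the pCAG cassette, not fused tags, and no epitope tag or reporter is recorded. According to the record, some guanine and cytosine bases in the insert were substituted to lower its GC content. The annotation still matches the mouse GDF7 protein, although the record does not explicitly state that all of these changes are silent. The plasmid is intended for overexpressing GDF-7 in mammalian cells, and its associated publication concerns BMPR-2 signalling in dendrite remodeling of mitral cells.
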