Addgene plasmid #163597: pCAG-Gdf7
Purpose: Expresses GDF-7 in mammalian cells
Depositing lab: Takeshi Imai. Depositing organization: Kyushu University. Publication: BMPR-2 gates activity-dependent stabilization of primary dendrites during mitral cell remodeling. Aihara S, Fujimoto S, Sakaguchi R, Imai T. Cell Rep. 2021 Jun 22;35(12):109276. doi: 10.1016/j.celrep.2021.109276. PubMed 34161760.
Backbone
  Vector backbone: pCAG
  Vector type: Mammalian Expression
Growth in bacteria
  Bacterial resistance: Ampicillin, 100 μg/mL
  Growth temperature: 37°C
  Growth strain: DH5alpha
  Copy number: High Copy
Gene/Insert
  Gene/Insert name: Gdf7
  Species: M. musculus (mouse)
  Insert size (bp): 1399
  Mutation: Some Guanin and Cytosine were substituted to reduce the GC ratio
  Entrez Gene: Gdf7 (a.k.a. BMP1, BMP12)
Resource information
  A portion of this plasmid was derived from a plasmid made by: pCAG vector is derived from Addgene #14797.
Terms and licenses: Academic/Nonprofit Terms; Industry Terms: Not Available to Industry
How to cite: pCAG-Gdf7 was a gift from Takeshi Imai (Addgene plasmid # 163597 ; http://n2t.net/addgene:163597 ; RRID:Addgene_163597)
